>Addgene plasmid #157932 | HA-Casp-2L | addgene full sequence | sequence record 310658 | Addgene NGS Result
AGTGCAAGTGGGTTTTAGGACCAGGATGAGGCGGGGTGGGGGTGCCTACCTGACGACCGACCCCGACCCA
CTGGACAAGCACCCAACCCCCATTCCCCAAATTGCGCATCCCCTATCAGAGAGGGGGAGGGGAAACAGGA
TGCGGCGAGGCGCGTGCGCACTGCCAGCTTCAGCACCGCGGACAGTGCCTTCGCCCCCGCCTGGCGGCGC
GCGCCACCGCCGCCTCAGCACTGAAGGCGCGCTGACGTCACTCGCCGGTCCCCCGCAAACTCCCCTTCCC
GGCCACCTTGGTCGCGTCCGCGCCGCCGCCGGCCCAGCCGGACCGCACCACGCGAGGCGCGAGATAGGGG
GGCACGGGCGCGACCATCTGCGCTGCGGCGCCGGCGACTCAGCGCTGCCTCAGTCTGCGGTGGGCAGCGG
AGGAGTCGTGTCGTGCCTGAGAGCGCAGGCTAGCATGTACCCATACGATGTTCCAGATTACGCTGCGGCG
CCGAGCGGGAGGTCGCAGTCCTCCCTGCACAGGAAGGGGCTGATGGCGGCTGACAGGAGGAGCAGGATTT
TGGCAGTGTGTGGAATGCATCCTGACCACCAGGAAACACTGAAAAAGAATCGAGTGGTGCTGGCCAAGCA
GCTGCTGCTGAGCGAGCTGTTAGAACACCTCCTAGAGAAGGACATTATCACTTTGGAAATGAGGGAGCTC
ATCCAGGCCAAAGGGGGCAGTTTCAGCCAGAATGTGGAACTCCTCAACCTGCTGCCAAAGAGAGGACCCC
AGGCTTTTGATGCCTTCTGTGAAGCCCTGCGGGAGACCAGGCAGGGTCACTTGGAAGACTTACTGCTCAC
AACCCTCTCAGATATTCAGCACGTACTCCCACCGTTGAGCTGTGACTATGACACAAGTCTCCCTTTCTCG
GTGTGTGAGTCCTGCCCTCCTCACAAGCAGCTCCGCCTATCCACAGATGCTACGGAACACTCCTTAAATA
ATGGTGATGGTCCTCCCTGTCTTCTGGTGAAGCCATGCACTCCTGAGTTTTACCAGGCACACTACCAGCT
GGCCTATAGGTTGCAATCTCAGCCCCGTGGCTTGGCACTGGTGCTGAGCAATGTGCACTTCACTGGAGAG
AAAGACCTGGAATTCCGCTCTGGAGGGGATGTGGACCACACTACTCTAGTCACCCTCTTCAAGCTTTTGG
GCTACAATGTCCATGTGCTACATGACCAGACCGCACAGGAAATGCAAGAGAAACTTCAGAATTTTGCACA
GTTACCTGCACACCGGGTCACAGACTCCTGCGTAGTGGCACTCCTCTCACATGGTGTGGAAGGTGGCATC
TATGGTGTAGATGGCAAACTGCTTCAGCTCCAAGAGGTTTTTCGACTTTTTGACAATGCTAACTGTCCAA
GTCTACAGAACAAGCCAAAAATGTTCTTCATCCAAGCATGTCGTGGAGATGAGACAGATAGAGGTGTCGA
CCAGCAAGATGGAAAGAACCACACACAATCCCCTGGATGTGAGGAGAGTGATGCTGGCAAAGAGGAGTTG
ATGAAGATGAGACTGCCTACTCGCTCAGACATGATATGTGGCTATGCTTGCCTTAAAGGTAATGCTGCCA
TGCGGAACACCAAACGGGGTTCCTGGTACATTGAGGCCCTCACTCAGGTGTTCTCTGAAAGAGCTTGTGA
CATGCACGTGGCCGACATGCTTGTTAAGGTGAATGCCCTTATCAAGGAGCGTGAAGGCTATGCCCCTGGC
ACAGAATTCCACCGATGCAAGGAGATGTCTGAGTACTGTAGTACTCTGTGCCAGCAACTCTACCTGTTCC
CAGGCTACCCACCCACGGGTACCAAGCTTGGGCCCGAACAAAAACTCATCTCAGAAGAGGATCTGAATAG
CGCCGTCGACCATCATCATCATCATCATTGAGTTTAAACGGTCTCCAGCTTAAGTTTAAACCGCTGATCA
GCCTCGACTGTGCCTTCTAGTTGCCAGCCATCTGTTGTTTGCCCCTCCCCCGTGCCTTCCTTGACCCTGG
AAGGTGCCACTCCCACTGTCCTTTCCTAATAAAATGAGGAAATTGCATCGCATTGTCTGAGTAGGTGTCA
TTCTATTCTGGGGGGTGGGGTGGGGCAGGACAGCAAGGGGGAGGATTGGGAAGACAATAGCAGGCATGCT
GGGGATGCGGTGGGCTCTATGGCTTCTGAGGCGGAAAGAACCAGCTGGGGCTCTAGGGGGTATCCCC
[124 nt withheld, positions 2238-2361]
C
[91 nt withheld, positions 2363-2453]
A
[49 nt withheld, positions 2455-2503]
CCTTTGACGTTGGAGTCCACGTTCTTT
[37 nt withheld, positions 2531-2567]
ACCCTATCTCGGTCTATTCTTTTGATTTATAAGGGATTTTGCCGATTTCGGCCTATTGGTTAAAAAATGA
GCTGATTTAACAAAAATTTAACGCGAATTAATTCTGTGGAATGTGTGTCAGTTAGGGTGTGGAAAGTCCC
CAGGCTCCCCAGCAGGCAGAAGTATGCAAAGCATGCATCTCAATTAGTCAGCAACCAGGTGTGGAAAGTC
CCCAGGCTCCCCAGCAGGCAGAAGTATGCAAAGCATGCATCTCAATTAGTCAGCAACCATAGTCCCGCCC
CTAACTCCGCCCATCCCGCCCCTAACTCCGCCCAGTTCCGCCCATTCTCCGCCCCATGGCTGACTAATTT
TTTTTATTTATGCAGAGGCCGAGGCCGCCTCTGCCTCTGAGCTATTCCAGAAGTAGTGAGGAGGCTTTTT
TGGAGGCCTAGGCTTTTGCAAAAAGCTCCCGGGAGCTTGTATATCCATTTTCGGATCTGATCAAGAGACA
GGATGAGGATCGTTTCGCATGATTGAACAAGATGGATTGCACGCAGGTTCTCCGGCCGCTTGGGTGGAGA
GGCTATTCGGCTATGACTGGGCACAACAGACAATCGGCTGCTCTGATGCCGCCGTGTTCCGGCTGTCAGC
GCAGGGGCGCCCGGTTCTTTTTGTCAAGACCGACCTGTCCGGTGCCCTGAATGAACTGCAGGACGAGGCA
GCGCGGCTATCGTGGCTGGCCACGACGGGCGTTCCTTGCGCAGCTGTGCTCGACGTTGTCACTGAAGCGG
GAAGGGACTGGCTGCTATTGGGCGAAGTGCCGGGGCAGGATCTCCTGTCATCTCACCTTGCTCCTGCCGA
GAAAGTATCCATCATGGCTGATGCAATGCGGCGGCTGCATACGCTTGATCCGGCTACCTGCCCATTCGAC
CACCAAGCGAAACATCGCATCGAGCGAGCACGTACTCGGATGGAAGCCGGTCTTGTCGATCAGGATGATC
TGGACGAAGAGCATCAGGGGCTCGCGCCAGCCGAACTGTTCGCCAGGCTCAAGGCGCGCATGCCCGACGG
CGAGGATCTCGTCGTGACCCATGGCGATGCCTGCTTGCCGAATATCATGGTGGAAAATGGCCGCTTTTCT
GGATTCATCGACTGTGGCCGGCTGGGTGTGGCGGACCGCTATCAGGACATAGCGTTGGCTACCCGTGATA
TTGCTGAAGAGCTTGGCGGCGAATGGGCTGACCGCTTCCTCGTGCTTTACGGTATCGCCGCTCCCGATTC
GCAGCGCATCGCCTTCTATCGCCTTCTTGACGAGTTCTTCTGAGCGGGACTCTGGGGTTCGAAATGACCG
ACCAAGCGACGCCCAACCTGCCATCACGAGATTTCGATTCCACCGCCGCCTTCTATGAAAGGTTGGGCTT
CGGAATCGTTTTCCGGGACGCCGGCTGGATGATCCTCCAGCGCGGGGATCTCATGCTGGAGTTCTTCGCC
CACCCCAACTTGTTTATTGCAGCTTATAATGGTTACAAATAAAGCAATAGCATCACAAATTTCACAAATA
AAGCATTTTTTTCACTGCATTCTAGTTGTGGTTTGTCCAAACTCATCAATGTATCTTATCATGTCTGTAT
ACCGTCGACCTCTAGCTAGAGCTTGGCGTAATCATGGTCATAGCTGTTTCCTGTGTGAAATTGTTATCCG
CTCACAATTCCACACAACATACGAGCCGGAAGCATAAAGTGTAAAGCCTGGGGTGCCTAATGAGTGAGCT
AACTCACATTAATTGCGTTGCGCTCACTGCCCGCTTTCCAGTCGGGAAACCTGTCGTGCCAGCTGCATTA
ATGAATCGGCCAACGCGCGGGGAGAGGCGGTTTGCGTATTGGGCGCTCTTCCGCTTCCTCGCTCACTGAC
TCGCTGCGCTCGGTCGTTCGGCTGCGGCGAGCGGTATCAGCTCACTCAAAGGCGGTAATACGGTTATCCA
CAGAATCAGGGGATAACGCAGGAAAGAACATGTGAGCAAAAGGCCAGCAAAAGGCCAGGAACCGTAAAAA
GGCCGCGTTGCTGGCGTTTTTCCATAGGCTCCGCCCCCCTGACGAGCATCACAAAAATCGACGCTCAAGT
CAGAGGTGGCGAAACCCGACAGGACTATAAAGATACCAGGCGTTTCCCCCTGGAAGCTCCCTCGTGCGCT
CTCCTGTTCCGACCCTGCCGCTTACCGGATACCTGTCCGCCTTTCTCCCTTCGGGAAGCGTGGCGCTTTC
TCATAGCTCACGCTGTAGGTATCTCAGTTCGGTGTAGGTCGTTCGCTCCAAGCTGGGCTGTGTGCACGAA
CCCCCCGTTCAGCCCGACCGCTGCGCCTTATCCGGTAACTATCGTCTTGAGTCCAACCCGGTAAGACACG
ACTTATCGCCACTGGCAGCAGCCACTGGTAACAGGATTAGCAGAGCGAGGTATGTAGGCGGTGCTACAGA
GTTCTTGAAGTGGTGGCCTAACTACGGCTACACTAGAAGAACAGTATTTGGTATCTGCGCTCTGCTGAAG
CCAGTTACCTTCGGAAAAAGAGTTGGTAGCTCTTGATCCGGCAAACAAACCACCGCTGGTAGCGGTGGTT
TTTTTGTTTGCAAGCAGCAGATTACGCGCAGAAAAAAAGGATCTCAAGAAGATCCTTTGATCTTTTCTAC
GGGGTCTGACGCTCAGTGGAACGAAAACTCACGTTAAGGGATTTTGGTCATGAGATTATCAAAAAGGATC
TTCACCTAGATCCTTTTAAATTAAAAATGAAGTTTTAAATCAATCTAAAGTATATATGAGTAAACTTGGT
CTGACAGTTACCAATGCTTAATCAGTGAGGCACCTATCTCAGCGATCTGTCTATTTCGTTCATCCATAGT
TGCCTGACTCCCCGTCGTGTAGATAACTACGATACGGGAGGGCTTACCATCTGGCCCCAGTGCTGCAATG
ATACCGCGAGACCCACGCTCACCGGCTCCAGATTTATCAGCAATAAACCAGCCAGCCGGAAGGGCCGAGC
GCAGAAGTGGTCCTGCAACTTTATCCGCCTCCATCCAGTCTATTAATTGTTGCCGGGAAGCTAGAGTAAG
TAGTTCGCCAGTTAATAGTTTGCGCAACGTTGTTGCCATTGCTACAGGCATCGTGGTGTCACGCTCGTCG
TTTGGTATGGCTTCATTCAGCTCCGGTTCCCAACGATCAAGGCGAGTTACATGATCCCCCATGTTGTGCA
AAAAAGCGGTTAGCTCCTTCGGTCCTCCGATCGTTGTCAGAAGTAAGTTGGCCGCAGTGTTATCACTCAT
GGTTATGGCAGCACTGCATAATTCTCTTACTGTCATGCCATCCGTAAGATGCTTTTCTGTGACTGGTGAG
TACTCAACCAAGTCATTCTGAGAATAGTGTATGCGGCGACCGAGTTGCTCTTGCCCGGCGTCAATACGGG
ATAATACCGCGCCACATAGCAGAACTTTAAAAGTGCTCATCATTGGAAAACGTTCTTCGGGGCGAAAACT
CTCAAGGATCTTACCGCTGTTGAGATCCAGTTCGATGTAACCCACTCGTGCACCCAACTGATCTTCAGCA
TCTTTTACTTTCACCAGCGTTTCTGGGTGAGCAAAAACAGGAAGGCAAAATGCCGCAAAAAAGGGAATAA
GGGCGACACGGAAATGTTGAATACTCATACTCTTCCTTTTTCAATATTATTGAAGCATTTATCAGGGTTA
TTGTCTCATGAGCGGATACATATTTGAATGTATTTAGAAAAATAAACAAATAGGGGTTCCGCGCACATTT
CCCCGAAAAGTGCCACCTGACGTCGACGGATCGGGAGATCTCTGCAGAGGGCCCTGCGTATG
Features (pLannotate 1.2.2; 18 found; start..end, strand, type, name):
      1..448     +  promoter       hSyn promoter: human synapsin I promoter; confers neuron-specific expression (Kügler et al., 2003)
    458..484     +  CDS            3xHA (fragment): three tandem HA epitope tags
    485..1837    +  CDS            Casp2: CASP2_MOUSE - Also known as Ich1, Nedd-2, Nedd2. Experimental evidence at protein level: Swiss-Prot protein existence level 1. Involved in the activation cascade of caspases responsible for apoptosis execution. Might function by either activating some proteins required for cell death or inactivating proteins necessary for cell survival (PubMed:7958843). Associates with PIDD1 and CRADD to form the PIDDosome, a complex that activates CASP2 and triggers apoptosis in response to genotoxic stress (By similarity). From Mus musculus (Mouse).
   1901..1918    +  CDS            capTEV™ (fragment): composite tag for in vivo biotinylation, TEV protease cleavage, and 6xHis tagging
   1968..2192    +  polyA_signal   bGH poly(A) signal: bovine growth hormone polyadenylation signal
   2196..2217    +  promoter       SV40 promoter (fragment): SV40 enhancer and early promoter
   2238..2666    +  rep_origin     f1 ori (sequence partly withheld): f1 bacteriophage origin of replication; arrow indicates direction of (+) strand synthesis
   2680..3009    +  promoter       SV40 promoter: SV40 enhancer and early promoter
   3076..3867    +  CDS            neo: KKA2_KLEPN - Also known as kan, nptII. Experimental evidence at protein level: Swiss-Prot protein existence level 1. Resistance to kanamycin, neomycin, paromomycin, ribostamycin, butirosin and gentamicin B. From Klebsiella pneumoniae.
   3891..4049    +  CDS            ble (fragment): BLE_KLEPN - Experimental evidence at protein level: Swiss-Prot protein existence level 1. Binding protein with a strong affinity to the bleomycin family of antibiotics. Binds to CL990; an antimitotic-antibiotic compound. From Klebsiella pneumoniae.
   4044..4165    +  polyA_signal   SV40 poly(A) signal: SV40 polyadenylation signal
   4238..4254    -  protein_bind   lac operator: The lac repressor binds to the lac operator to inhibit transcription in E. coli. This inhibition can be relieved by adding lactose or isopropyl-β-D-thiogalactopyranoside (IPTG). lac repressor encoded by lacI
   4262..4292    -  promoter       lac promoter: promoter for the E. coli lac operon
   4307..4328    -  protein_bind   CAP binding site: CAP binding activates transcription in the presence of cAMP. E. coli catabolite activator protein
   4341..4433    -  CDS            lacI (fragment): lac repressor; lacI; The lac repressor binds to the lac operator to inhibit transcription in E. coli. This inhibition can be relieved by adding lactose or isopropyl-β-D-thiogalactopyranoside (IPTG).
   4616..5204    -  rep_origin     ori: high-copy-number ColE1/pMB1/pBR322/pUC origin of replication
   5375..6235    -  CDS            AmpR: β-lactamase; bla; confers resistance to ampicillin, carbenicillin, and related antibiotics
   6236..6340    -  promoter       AmpR promoter: bla
