[The description below was written by a language model from this plasmid's Addgene catalogue record and pLannotate feature annotations shown in this document.]
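Description:
HA-Casp-2L is a mammalian expression plasmid for overexpressing the long isoform of mouse caspase-2 (Casp2, also known as Nedd2 or Ich-1), built on a pcDNA3.1(+)/myc-His A backbone. It is propagated in E. coli through a high-copy ColE1/pUC-type origin with ampicillin selection (AmpR under its own bla promoter), and it also carries an f1 origin for single-stranded DNA production. For selection in mammalian cells, an SV40 enhancer/early promoter drives a neomycin phosphotransferase gene terminated by an SV40 polyadenylation signal, which permits G418 selection of stable transfectants.

The expression cassette contains the roughly 1.35 kb Casp2 coding sequence preceded by a short HA epitope (annotated as a fragment of a 3xHA tag, consistent with a single HA copy) and followed by the bovine growth hormone polyadenylation signal. The catalogue lists a C-terminal Myc tag. The feature table does not annotate Myc explicitly, but it does detect a short His-tag-like fragment downstream of the insert, consistent with the backbone's myc-His region. Whether these tags are in frame with Casp2 cannot be judged from the record.

There is a discrepancy in the promoter. The catalogue entry states CMV, whereas annotation of the full sequenced plasmid (6,409 nt) finds a human synapsin I promoter directly upstream of the HA-Casp2 open reading frame and no CMV element. If the sequence annotation is correct, expression would be neuron-specific rather than ubiquitous. That would fit the associated study of caspase-2 in AMPA receptor internalization and neuronal signalling, but users should verify the promoter before relying on it.

The HA tag allows detection or immunoprecipitation of the overexpressed protein.
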