Addgene plasmid #157932: HA-Casp-2L
Purpose: Over expression of Casp-2L
Depositing lab: Baoji Xu. Depositing organization: UF Scripps Biomedical Research. Publication: Caspase-2 promotes AMPA receptor internalization and cognitive flexibility via mTORC2-AKT-GSK3beta signaling. Xu ZX, Tan JW, Xu H, Hill CJ, Ostrovskaya O, Martemyanov KA, Xu B. Nat Commun. 2019 Aug 9;10(1):3622. doi: 10.1038/s41467-019-11575-1. PubMed 31399584.
Backbone
  Vector backbone: pcDNA3.1(+)/myc-His A
  Backbone size w/o insert (bp): 5500
  Vector type: Mammalian Expression
Growth in bacteria
  Bacterial resistance: Ampicillin, 100 μg/mL
  Growth temperature: 37°C
  Growth strain: DH5alpha
  Copy number: High Copy
Gene/Insert
  Gene/Insert name: Casp2
  Species: M. musculus (mouse)
  Insert size (bp): 1400
  Entrez Gene: Casp2 (a.k.a. CASP-2, ICH-1, NEDD-2, Nedd2)
  Promoter: CMV
  Tag / fusion protein: HA (N terminal on insert); Myc (C terminal on insert)
  Cloning method: Unknown
  Sequencing primers: 5′ T7_promoter
Terms and licenses: Academic/Nonprofit Terms; Industry Terms: Not Available to Industry
How to cite: HA-Casp-2L was a gift from Baoji Xu (Addgene plasmid # 157932 ; http://n2t.net/addgene:157932 ; RRID:Addgene_157932)
